Addgene plasmid #41178: UAS-fog
Depositing lab: Norbert Perrimon. Depositing organization: Harvard Medical School. Publication: DRhoGEF2 encodes a member of the Dbl family of oncogenes and controls cell shape changes during gastrulation in Drosophila. Hacker U, Perrimon N. Genes Dev. 1998 Jan 15;12(2):274-84. 10.1101/gad.12.2.274 PubMed 9436986.
Backbone
  Vector backbone: pUAST
  Backbone size w/o insert (bp): 8904
  Vector type: Insect Expression
Growth in bacteria
  Bacterial resistance: Ampicillin, 100 μg/mL
  Growth temperature: 37°C
  Growth strain: DH5alpha
  Copy number: Unknown
Gene/Insert
  Gene/Insert name: fog (alt name: folded gastrulation)
  Species: D. melanogaster (fly)
  Entrez Gene: fog (a.k.a. Dmel_CG9559, 114, CG9559, CR41108, CR41109, CR41110, Dmel\CG9559, Fog, M67, l(1)114, l(1)16-3-190, l(1)20Ba, l114)
  Promoter: Hsp70
  Cloning method: Restriction Enzyme; 5′ cloning site unknown (unknown if destroyed); 3′ cloning site unknown (unknown if destroyed)
  Sequencing primers: 5′ pCasper-hs; 3′ SV40pA-R
Terms and licenses: Academic/Nonprofit Terms; Industry Terms: Not Available to Industry
How to cite: UAS-fog was a gift from Norbert Perrimon (Addgene plasmid # 41178 ; http://n2t.net/addgene:41178 ; RRID:Addgene_41178)
