[The description below was written by a language model from this plasmid's Addgene catalogue record.]
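Description:
UAS-fog is an insect expression plasmid built on the pUAST backbone (about 8.9 kb without insert) that carries the Drosophila melanogaster gene folded gastrulation (fog, CG9559). It is propagated in E. coli under ampicillin selection; the copy number is not recorded. The restriction sites used to insert the fog sequence are also not recorded, and no feature table accompanies the entry, so the exact boundaries and form of the insert (for example cDNA versus genomic fragment) cannot be stated.

The listed promoter is Hsp70. In pUAST this generally refers to a minimal hsp70 basal promoter placed downstream of a array of GAL4-binding upstream activating sequences (UAS), as the construct name indicates, so the insert is essentially silent until GAL4 is supplied. The 3′ sequencing primer points to an SV40 polyadenylation signal following the insert. pUAST is, by general knowledge, a P-element transformation vector with a mini-white eye-colour marker used for germline integration into flies, although these elements are not itemised in the record.

The construct is suited to generating transgenic flies in which fog can be misexpressed or overexpressed in chosen tissues and stages by crossing to GAL4 driver lines. Fog is a secreted signal known for triggering apical constriction and cell shape changes during gastrulation. The associated publication concerns DRhoGEF2 and the control of cell shape changes in Drosophila gastrulation, which is consistent with using ectopic fog expression to probe that pathway.
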