>Addgene plasmid #41178 | UAS-fog | addgene partial sequence | sequence record 56581 | pCasper-hs 5'-GCAACTACTGAAATCTGCCAAG-3'
AGGGAATTGGGAATTCGTTAACAGATCTGCGGCCGCGGCTCGAGGGTACCTCTAGCCAGGAGTAAGCGAT
CGATCGGTCCCGAGAAGATGTCTCCGCCCAATTGTCTGCTGGCTGTTCTGGCGCTCACGGTTTTCATAGG
GGCCAACAACGCCCTGCCTATCACCTCGCGCCCCATCGAGGGGAATGTCCAGAGAATGGTGTGGGAGGAT
TGGGTGAACCTGGACCCAGAGCAGAGAAACCTTACCAAGGAGAAGAAGATAACCGCCAAGTCAATATTCA
CGCTACCGTTTCGCCACTGTCCGCAGGGTCATACGCTGTTCAACCAGCTTTGCATCCCACAGTCCAACAT
TGATCCCACGGATCTGGTCAAACAGGAACTCATCTTGGCCGGGGGCTCCAATGGCAGTCCCCCACCGCCA
CCCATTGGAGACTATGACTACGGCGACGATGAGGAGAGTGAAGAAATCGTGTACGATCTTTCGGTCATAC
CTACAGCCATGCAGGATGGTTTACCGCCCAGCGTTGGCACCGGGGATCAAGCCCTGCCCAGCGAGGATGC
ACCACTGAAATTTAATATTTTTGAGAAGAAATTCCCCACGGGCACGGGTGAGCACGAGGAGATGCCACTA
CCGCCGGACATGGCGGCTGCAACATATGCCAAAAACATCAGTACCACACCAGAAACATCAACTAGCATCA
CGCCCACGTCAACGACGACTTTTGCCGTACCGTCTGTTCCTTCGGGAGAGGCCAGTAACCGCATTCCCGG
CGGCGTCGATTTGCTGGCGGCCCCCAGTGATGCCTTCTCCACATCGACAACACTTAGCATGCCGACCAGC
AACACCACCACCACCAGCAACAAGGACATTGGCCAA
